>Addgene plasmid #211693 | pCF827-sgNT-1_U6-sgRNA-EFS-Cas9-P2A-mNeonGreen | addgene full sequence | sequence record 421543 | Addgene NGS Result
GTCGACGGATCGGGAGATCTCCCGATCCCCTATGGTGCACTCTCAGTACAATCTGCTCTGATGCCGCATA
GTTAAGCCAGTATCTGCTCCCTGCTTGTGTGTTGGAGGTCGCTGAGTAGTGCGCGAGCAAAATTTAAGCT
ACAACAAGGCAAGGCTTGACCGACAATTGCATGAAGAATCTGCTTAGGGTTAGGCGTTTTGCGCTGCTTC
GCGATGTACGGGCCAGATATTGACATTGATTATTGACTAGTTATTAATAGTAATCAATTACGGGGTCATT
AGTTCATAGCCCATATATGGAGTTCCGCGTTACATAACTTACGGTAAATGGCCCGCCTGGCTGACCGCCC
AACGACCCCCGCCCATTGACGTCAATAATGACGTATGTTCCCATAGTAACGCCAATAGGGACTTTCCATT
GACGTCAATGGGTGGAGTATTTACGGTAAACTGCCCACTTGGCAGTACATCAAGTGTATCATATGCCAAG
TACGCCCCCTATTGACGTCAATGACGGTAAATGGCCCGCCTGGCATTATGCCCAGTACATGACCTTATGG
GACTTTCCTACTTGGCAGTACATCTACGTATTAGTCATCGCTATTACCATGGTGATGCGGTTTTGGCAGT
ACATCAATGGGCGTGGATAGCGGTTTGACTCACGGGGATTTCCAAGTCTCCACCCCATTGACGTCAATGG
GAGTTTGTTTTGGCACCAAAATCAACGGGACTTTCCAAAATGTCGTAACAACTCCGCCCCATTGACGCAA
ATGGGCGGTAGGCGTGTACGGTGGGAGGTCTATATAAGCAGCGCGTTTTGCCTGTACTGGGTCTCTCTGG
TTAGACCAGATCTGAGCCTGGGAGCTCTCTGGCTAACTAGGGAACCCACTGCTTAAGCCTCAATAAAGCT
TGCCTTGAGTGCTTCAAGTAGTGTGTGCCCGTCTGTTGTGTGACTCTGGTAACTAGAGATCCCTCAGACC
CTTTTAGTCAGTGTGGAAAATCTCTAGCAGTGGCGCCCGAACAGGGACTTGAAAGCGAAAGGGAAACCAG
AGGAGCTCTCTCGACGCAGGACTCGGCTTGCTGAAGCGCGCACGGCAAGAGGCGAGGGGCGGCGACTGGT
GAGTACGCCAAAAATTTTGACTAGCGGAGGCTAGAAGGAGAGAGATGGGTGCGAGAGCGTCAGTATTAAG
CGGGGGAGAATTAGATCGCGATGGGAAAAAATTCGGTTAAGGCCAGGGGGAAAGAAAAAATATAAATTAA
AACATATAGTATGGGCAAGCAGGGAGCTAGAACGATTCGCAGTTAATCCTGGCCTGTTAGAAACATCAGA
AGGCTGTAGACAAATACTGGGACAGCTACAACCATCCCTTCAGACAGGATCAGAAGAACTTAGATCATTA
TATAATACAGTAGCAACCCTCTATTGTGTGCATCAAAGGATAGAGATAAAAGACACCAAGGAAGCTTTAG
ACAAGATAGAGGAAGAGCAAAACAAAAGTAAGACCACCGCACAGCAAGCGGCCGCTGATCTTCAGACCTG
GAGGAGGAGATATGAGGGACAATTGGAGAAGTGAATTATATAAATATAAAGTAGTAAAAATTGAACCATT
AGGAGTAGCACCCACCAAGGCAAAGAGAAGAGTGGTGCAGAGAGAAAAAAGAGCAGTGGGAATAGGAGCT
TTGTTCCTTGGGTTCTTGGGAGCAGCAGGAAGCACTATGGGCGCAGCGTCAATGACGCTGACGGTACAGG
CCAGACAATTATTGTCTGGTATAGTGCAGCAGCAGAACAATTTGCTGAGGGCTATTGAGGCGCAACAGCA
TCTGTTGCAACTCACAGTCTGGGGCATCAAGCAGCTCCAGGCAAGAATCCTGGCTGTGGAAAGATACCTA
AAGGATCAACAGCTCCTGGGGATTTGGGGTTGCTCTGGAAAACTCATTTGCACCACTGCTGTGCCTTGGA
ATGCTAGTTGGAGTAATAAATCTCTGGAACAGATTTGGAATCACACGACCTGGATGGAGTGGGACAGAGA
AATTAACAATTACACAAGCTTAATACACTCCTTAATTGAAGAATCGCAAAACCAGCAAGAAAAGAATGAA
CAAGAATTATTGGAATTAGATAAATGGGCAAGTTTGTGGAATTGGTTTAACATAACAAATTGGCTGTGGT
ATATAAAATTATTCATAATGATAGTAGGAGGCTTGGTAGGTTTAAGAATAGTTTTTGCTGTACTTTCTAT
AGTGAATAGAGTTAGGCAGGGATATTCACCATTATCGTTTCAGACCCACCTCCCAACCCCGAGGGGACCC
GACAGGCCCGAAGGAATAGAAGAAGAAGGTGGAGAGAGAGACAGAGACAGATCCATTCGATTAGTGAACG
GATCGGCACTGCGTGCGCCAATTCTGCAGACAAATGGCAGTATTCATCCACAATTTTAAAAGAAAAGGGG
GGATTGGGGGGTACAGTGCAGGGGAAAGAATAGTAGACATAATAGCAACAGACATACAAACTAAAGAATT
ACAAAAACAAATTACAAAAATTCAAAATTTTCGGGTTTATTACAGGGACAGCAGAGATCCAGTTTGGTTA
ATTAAGGTACCGAGGGCCTATTTCCCATGATTCCTTCATATTTGCATATACGATACAAGGCTGTTAGAGA
GATAATTAGAATTAATTTGACTGTAAACACAAAGATATTAGTACAAAATACGTGACGTAGAAAGTAATAA
TTTCTTGGGTAGTTTGCAGTTTTAAAATTATGTTTTAAAATGGACTATCATATGCTTACCGTAACTTGAA
AGTATTTCGATTTCTTGGCTTTATATATCTTGTGGAAAGGACGAAACACCGGGCCAAACGTGCCCTGACG
GGTTTAAGAGCTATGCTGGAAACAGCATAGCAAGTTTAAATAAGGCTAGTCCGTTATCAACTTGAAAAAG
TGGCACCGAGTCGGTGCTTTTTTTGAATTCGCTAGCTAGGTCTTGAAAGGAGTGGGAATTGGCTCCGGTG
CCCGTCAGTGGGCAGAGCGCACATCGCCCACAGTCCCCGAGAAGTTGGGGGGAGGGGTCGGCAATTGATC
CGGTGCCTAGAGAAGGTGGCGCGGGGTAAACTGGGAAAGTGATGTCGTGTACTGGCTCCGCCTTTTTCCC
GAGGGTGGGGGAGAACCGTATATAAGTGCAGTAGTCGCCGTGAACGTTCTTTTTCGCAACGGGTTTGCCG
CCAGAACACAGGACCGGTTCTAGAGCGCTGCCACCATGGACAAGAAGTACAGCATCGGCCTGGACATCGG
CACCAACTCTGTGGGCTGGGCCGTGATCACCGACGAGTACAAGGTGCCCAGCAAGAAATTCAAGGTGCTG
GGCAACACCGACCGGCACAGCATCAAGAAGAACCTGATCGGAGCCCTGCTGTTCGACAGCGGCGAAACAG
CCGAGGCCACCCGGCTGAAGAGAACCGCCAGAAGAAGATACACCAGACGGAAGAACCGGATCTGCTATCT
GCAAGAGATCTTCAGCAACGAGATGGCCAAGGTGGACGACAGCTTCTTCCACAGACTGGAAGAGTCCTTC
CTGGTGGAAGAGGATAAGAAGCACGAGCGGCACCCCATCTTCGGCAACATCGTGGACGAGGTGGCCTACC
ACGAGAAGTACCCCACCATCTACCACCTGAGAAAGAAACTGGTGGACAGCACCGACAAGGCCGACCTGCG
GCTGATCTATCTGGCCCTGGCCCACATGATCAAGTTCCGGGGCCACTTCCTGATCGAGGGCGACCTGAAC
CCCGACAACAGCGACGTGGACAAGCTGTTCATCCAGCTGGTGCAGACCTACAACCAGCTGTTCGAGGAAA
ACCCCATCAACGCCAGCGGCGTGGACGCCAAGGCCATCCTGTCTGCCAGACTGAGCAAGAGCAGACGGCT
GGAAAATCTGATCGCCCAGCTGCCCGGCGAGAAGAAGAATGGCCTGTTCGGAAACCTGATTGCCCTGAGC
CTGGGCCTGACCCCCAACTTCAAGAGCAACTTCGACCTGGCCGAGGATGCCAAACTGCAGCTGAGCAAGG
ACACCTACGACGACGACCTGGACAACCTGCTGGCCCAGATCGGCGACCAGTACGCCGACCTGTTTCTGGC
CGCCAAGAACCTGTCCGACGCCATCCTGCTGAGCGACATCCTGAGAGTGAACACCGAGATCACCAAGGCC
CCCCTGAGCGCCTCTATGATCAAGAGATACGACGAGCACCACCAGGACCTGACCCTGCTGAAAGCTCTCG
TGCGGCAGCAGCTGCCTGAGAAGTACAAAGAGATTTTCTTCGACCAGAGCAAGAACGGCTACGCCGGCTA
CATTGACGGCGGAGCCAGCCAGGAAGAGTTCTACAAGTTCATCAAGCCCATCCTGGAAAAGATGGACGGC
ACCGAGGAACTGCTCGTGAAGCTGAACAGAGAGGACCTGCTGCGGAAGCAGCGGACCTTCGACAACGGCA
GCATCCCCCACCAGATCCACCTGGGAGAGCTGCACGCCATTCTGCGGCGGCAGGAAGATTTTTACCCATT
CCTGAAGGACAACCGGGAAAAGATCGAGAAGATCCTGACCTTCCGCATCCCCTACTACGTGGGCCCTCTG
GCCAGGGGAAACAGCAGATTCGCCTGGATGACCAGAAAGAGCGAGGAAACCATCACCCCCTGGAACTTCG
AGGAAGTGGTGGACAAGGGCGCTTCCGCCCAGAGCTTCATCGAGCGGATGACCAACTTCGATAAGAACCT
GCCCAACGAGAAGGTGCTGCCCAAGCACAGCCTGCTGTACGAGTACTTCACCGTGTATAACGAGCTGACC
AAAGTGAAATACGTGACCGAGGGAATGAGAAAGCCCGCCTTCCTGAGCGGCGAGCAGAAAAAGGCCATCG
TGGACCTGCTGTTCAAGACCAACCGGAAAGTGACCGTGAAGCAGCTGAAAGAGGACTACTTCAAGAAAAT
CGAGTGCTTCGACTCCGTGGAAATCTCCGGCGTGGAAGATCGGTTCAACGCCTCCCTGGGCACATACCAC
GATCTGCTGAAAATTATCAAGGACAAGGACTTCCTGGACAATGAGGAAAACGAGGACATTCTGGAAGATA
TCGTGCTGACCCTGACACTGTTTGAGGACAGAGAGATGATCGAGGAACGGCTGAAAACCTATGCCCACCT
GTTCGACGACAAAGTGATGAAGCAGCTGAAGCGGCGGAGATACACCGGCTGGGGCAGGCTGAGCCGGAAG
CTGATCAACGGCATCCGGGACAAGCAGTCCGGCAAGACAATCCTGGATTTCCTGAAGTCCGACGGCTTCG
CCAACAGAAACTTCATGCAGCTGATCCACGACGACAGCCTGACCTTTAAAGAGGACATCCAGAAAGCCCA
GGTGTCCGGCCAGGGCGATAGCCTGCACGAGCACATTGCCAATCTGGCCGGCAGCCCCGCCATTAAGAAG
GGCATCCTGCAGACAGTGAAGGTGGTGGACGAGCTCGTGAAAGTGATGGGCCGGCACAAGCCCGAGAACA
TCGTGATCGAAATGGCCAGAGAGAACCAGACCACCCAGAAGGGACAGAAGAACAGCCGCGAGAGAATGAA
GCGGATCGAAGAGGGCATCAAAGAGCTGGGCAGCCAGATCCTGAAAGAACACCCCGTGGAAAACACCCAG
CTGCAGAACGAGAAGCTGTACCTGTACTACCTGCAGAATGGGCGGGATATGTACGTGGACCAGGAACTGG
ACATCAACCGGCTGTCCGACTACGATGTGGACCATATCGTGCCTCAGAGCTTTCTGAAGGACGACTCCAT
CGACAACAAGGTGCTGACCAGAAGCGACAAGAACCGGGGCAAGAGCGACAACGTGCCCTCCGAAGAGGTC
GTGAAGAAGATGAAGAACTACTGGCGGCAGCTGCTGAACGCCAAGCTGATTACCCAGAGAAAGTTCGACA
ATCTGACCAAGGCCGAGAGAGGCGGCCTGAGCGAACTGGATAAGGCCGGCTTCATCAAGAGACAGCTGGT
GGAAACCCGGCAGATCACAAAGCACGTGGCACAGATCCTGGACTCCCGGATGAACACTAAGTACGACGAG
AATGACAAGCTGATCCGGGAAGTGAAAGTGATCACCCTGAAGTCCAAGCTGGTGTCCGATTTCCGGAAGG
ATTTCCAGTTTTACAAAGTGCGCGAGATCAACAACTACCACCACGCCCACGACGCCTACCTGAACGCCGT
CGTGGGAACCGCCCTGATCAAAAAGTACCCTAAGCTGGAAAGCGAGTTCGTGTACGGCGACTACAAGGTG
TACGACGTGCGGAAGATGATCGCCAAGAGCGAGCAGGAAATCGGCAAGGCTACCGCCAAGTACTTCTTCT
ACAGCAACATCATGAACTTTTTCAAGACCGAGATTACCCTGGCCAACGGCGAGATCCGGAAGCGGCCTCT
GATCGAGACAAACGGCGAAACCGGGGAGATCGTGTGGGATAAGGGCCGGGATTTTGCCACCGTGCGGAAA
GTGCTGAGCATGCCCCAAGTGAATATCGTGAAAAAGACCGAGGTGCAGACAGGCGGCTTCAGCAAAGAGT
CTATCCTGCCCAAGAGGAACAGCGATAAGCTGATCGCCAGAAAGAAGGACTGGGACCCTAAGAAGTACGG
CGGCTTCGACAGCCCCACCGTGGCCTATTCTGTGCTGGTGGTGGCCAAAGTGGAAAAGGGCAAGTCCAAG
AAACTGAAGAGTGTGAAAGAGCTGCTGGGGATCACCATCATGGAAAGAAGCAGCTTCGAGAAGAATCCCA
TCGACTTTCTGGAAGCCAAGGGCTACAAAGAAGTGAAAAAGGACCTGATCATCAAGCTGCCTAAGTACTC
CCTGTTCGAGCTGGAAAACGGCCGGAAGAGAATGCTGGCCTCTGCCGGCGAACTGCAGAAGGGAAACGAA
CTGGCCCTGCCCTCCAAATATGTGAACTTCCTGTACCTGGCCAGCCACTATGAGAAGCTGAAGGGCTCCC
CCGAGGATAATGAGCAGAAACAGCTGTTTGTGGAACAGCACAAGCACTACCTGGACGAGATCATCGAGCA
GATCAGCGAGTTCTCCAAGAGAGTGATCCTGGCCGACGCTAATCTGGACAAAGTGCTGTCCGCCTACAAC
AAGCACCGGGATAAGCCCATCAGAGAGCAGGCCGAGAATATCATCCACCTGTTTACCCTGACCAATCTGG
GAGCCCCTGCCGCCTTCAAGTACTTTGACACCACCATCGACCGGAAGAGGTACACCAGCACCAAAGAGGT
GCTGGACGCCACCCTGATCCACCAGAGCATCACCGGCCTGTACGAGACACGGATCGACCTGTCTCAGCTG
GGAGGCGACAAGCGACCTGCCGCCACAAAGAAGGCTGGACAGGCTAAGAAGAAGAAAGATTACAAAGACG
ATGACGATAAGGGATCCGGCGCAACAAACTTCTCTCTGCTGAAACAAGCCGGAGATGTCGAAGAGAATCC
TGGACCGATGGTCAGTAAGGGCGAAGAAGATAATATGGCTTCCTTGCCTGCCACACATGAACTCCACATA
TTCGGGTCTATCAACGGCGTGGACTTCGACATGGTTGGGCAAGGAACCGGAAATCCCAACGATGGATACG
AGGAGCTGAACCTGAAGTCAACGAAAGGTGATCTTCAATTCTCCCCCTGGATTCTCGTCCCTCACATTGG
CTATGGTTTCCACCAGTACCTCCCGTACCCTGACGGGATGTCTCCATTCCAAGCCGCAATGGTAGATGGG
TCAGGCTACCAAGTTCACAGAACTATGCAGTTTGAAGATGGTGCATCTCTGACAGTAAATTACAGGTATA
CCTACGAAGGTTCACACATCAAAGGAGAAGCTCAGGTGAAAGGTACGGGATTCCCAGCAGACGGCCCAGT
AATGACCAATTCCCTCACGGCTGCCGACTGGTGCAGGAGTAAAAAGACATATCCAAATGACAAGACTATT
ATCTCTACTTTCAAATGGTCTTATACGACAGGCAACGGAAAGAGGTATCGGTCAACCGCGCGCACAACAT
ATACGTTTGCTAAGCCTATGGCTGCCAATTATCTGAAAAATCAGCCCATGTATGTATTTAGAAAAACCGA
ACTGAAGCACTCCAAAACTGAATTGAACTTCAAAGAGTGGCAAAAGGCCTTCACCGATGTCATGGGCATG
GATGAATTGTATAAGTGAACGCGTTAAGTCGACAATCAACCTCTGGATTACAAAATTTGTGAAAGATTGA
CTGGTATTCTTAACTATGTTGCTCCTTTTACGCTATGTGGATACGCTGCTTTAATGCCTTTGTATCATGC
TATTGCTTCCCGTATGGCTTTCATTTTCTCCTCCTTGTATAAATCCTGGTTGCTGTCTCTTTATGAGGAG
TTGTGGCCCGTTGTCAGGCAACGTGGCGTGGTGTGCACTGTGTTTGCTGACGCAACCCCCACTGGTTGGG
GCATTGCCACCACCTGTCAGCTCCTTTCCGGGACTTTCGCTTTCCCCCTCCCTATTGCCACGGCGGAACT
CATCGCCGCCTGCCTTGCCCGCTGCTGGACAGGGGCTCGGCTGTTGGGCACTGACAATTCCGTGGTGTTG
TCGGGGAAATCATCGTCCTTTCCTTGGCTGCTCGCCTGTGTTGCCACCTGGATTCTGCGCGGGACGTCCT
TCTGCTACGTCCCTTCGGCCCTCAATCCAGCGGACCTTCCTTCCCGCGGCCTGCTGCCGGCTCTGCGGCC
TCTTCCGCGTCTTCGCCTTCGCCCTCAGACGAGTCGGATCTCCCTTTGGGCCGCCTCCCCGCGTCGACTT
TAAGACCAATGACTTACAAGGCAGCTGTAGATCTTAGCCACTTTTTAAAAGAAAAGGGGGGACTGGAAGG
GCTAATTCACTCCCAACGAAGACAAGATCTGCTTTTTGCTTGTACTGGGTCTCTCTGGTTAGACCAGATC
TGAGCCTGGGAGCTCTCTGGCTAACTAGGGAACCCACTGCTTAAGCCTCAATAAAGCTTGCCTTGAGTGC
TTCAAGTAGTGTGTGCCCGTCTGTTGTGTGACTCTGGTAACTAGAGATCCCTCAGACCCTTTTAGTCAGT
GTGGAAAATCTCTAGCAGGGCCCGTTTAAACCCGCTGATCAGCCTCGACTGTGCCTTCTAGTTGCCAGCC
ATCTGTTGTTTGCCCCTCCCCCGTGCCTTCCTTGACCCTGGAAGGTGCCACTCCCACTGTCCTTTCCTAA
TAAAATGAGGAAATTGCATCGCATTGTCTGAGTAGGTGTCATTCTATTCTGGGGGGTGGGGTGGGGCAGG
ACAGCAAGGGGGAGGATTGGGAAGACAATAGCAGGCATGCTGGGGATGCGGTGGGCTCTATGGCTTCTGA
GGCGGAAAGAACCAGCCATTAATGAAAAGAACCAGCCATTAATGAATCGGCCAACGCGCGGGGAGAGGCG
GTTTGCGTATTGGGCGCTCTTCCGCTTCCTCGCTCACTGACTCGCTGCGCTCGGTCGTTCGGCTGCGGCG
AGCGGTATCAGCTCACTCAAAGGCGGTAATACGGTTATCCACAGAATCAGGGGATAACGCAGGAAAGAAC
ATGTGAGCAAAAGGCCAGCAAAAGGCCAGGAACCGTAAAAAGGCCGCGTTGCTGGCGTTTTTCCATAGGC
TCCGCCCCCCTGACGAGCATCACAAAAATCGACGCTCAAGTCAGAGGTGGCGAAACCCGACAGGACTATA
AAGATACCAGGCGTTTCCCCCTGGAAGCTCCCTCGTGCGCTCTCCTGTTCCGACCCTGCCGCTTACCGGA
TACCTGTCCGCCTTTCTCCCTTCGGGAAGCGTGGCGCTTTCTCATAGCTCACGCTGTAGGTATCTCAGTT
CGGTGTAGGTCGTTCGCTCCAAGCTGGGCTGTGTGCACGAACCCCCCGTTCAGCCCGACCGCTGCGCCTT
ATCCGGTAACTATCGTCTTGAGTCCAACCCGGTAAGACACGACTTATCGCCACTGGCAGCAGCCACTGGT
AACAGGATTAGCAGAGCGAGGTATGTAGGCGGTGCTACAGAGTTCTTGAAGTGGTGGCCTAACTACGGCT
ACACTAGAAGAACAGTATTTGGTATCTGCGCTCTGCTGAAGCCAGTTACCTTCGGAAAAAGAGTTGGTAG
CTCTTGATCCGGCAAACAAACCACCGCTGGTAGCGGTGGTTTTTTTGTTTGCAAGCAGCAGATTACGCGC
AGAAAAAAAGGATCTCAAGAAGATCCTTTGATCTTTTCTACGGGGTCTGACGCTCAGTGGAACGAAAACT
CACGTTAAGGGATTTTGGTCATGAGATTATCAAAAAGGATCTTCACCTAGATCCTTTTAAATTAAAAATG
AAGTTTTAAATCAATCTAAAGTATATATGAGTAAACTTGGTCTGACAGTTACCAATGCTTAATCAGTGAG
GCACCTATCTCAGCGATCTGTCTATTTCGTTCATCCATAGTTGCCTGACTCCCCGTCGTGTAGATAACTA
CGATACGGGAGGGCTTACCATCTGGCCCCAGTGCTGCAATGATACCGCGAGACCCACGCTCACCGGCTCC
AGATTTATCAGCAATAAACCAGCCAGCCGGAAGGGCCGAGCGCAGAAGTGGTCCTGCAACTTTATCCGCC
TCCATCCAGTCTATTAATTGTTGCCGGGAAGCTAGAGTAAGTAGTTCGCCAGTTAATAGTTTGCGCAACG
TTGTTGCCATTGCTACAGGCATCGTGGTGTCACGCTCGTCGTTTGGTATGGCTTCATTCAGCTCCGGTTC
CCAACGATCAAGGCGAGTTACATGATCCCCCATGTTGTGCAAAAAAGCGGTTAGCTCCTTCGGTCCTCCG
ATCGTTGTCAGAAGTAAGTTGGCCGCAGTGTTATCACTCATGGTTATGGCAGCACTGCATAATTCTCTTA
CTGTCATGCCATCCGTAAGATGCTTTTCTGTGACTGGTGAGTACTCAACCAAGTCATTCTGAGAATAGTG
TATGCGGCGACCGAGTTGCTCTTGCCCGGCGTCAATACGGGATAATACCGCGCCACATAGCAGAACTTTA
AAAGTGCTCATCATTGGAAAACGTTCTTCGGGGCGAAAACTCTCAAGGATCTTACCGCTGTTGAGATCCA
GTTCGATGTAACCCACTCGTGCACCCAACTGATCTTCAGCATCTTTTACTTTCACCAGCGTTTCTGGGTG
AGCAAAAACAGGAAGGCAAAATGCCGCAAAAAAGGGAATAAGGGCGACACGGAAATGTTGAATACTCATA
CTCTTCCTTTTTCAATATTATTGAAGCATTTATCAGGGTTATTGTCTCATGAGCGGATACATATTTGAAT
GTATTTAGAAAAATAAACAAATAGGGGTTCCGCGCACATTTCCCCGAAAAGTGCCACCTGAC
Features (pLannotate 1.2.2; 24 found; start..end, strand, type, name):
     31..83      -  misc_feature   bom (fragment): basis of mobility region from pBR322
    232..611     +  enhancer       CMV enhancer: human cytomegalovirus immediate early enhancer
    612..811     +  promoter       CMV promoter: human cytomegalovirus (CMV) immediate early promoter
    829..1009    +  LTR            5' LTR (truncated): truncated 5' long terminal repeat (LTR) from HIV-1
   1056..1181    +  misc_feature   HIV-1 Ψ: packaging signal of human immunodeficiency virus type 1
   1165..1528    +  CDS            HIV-1 gag (fragment): gag protein from human immunodeficiency virus 1; gag
   1674..1907    +  misc_feature   RRE: The Rev response element (RRE) of HIV-1 allows for Rev-dependent mRNA export from the nucleus to the cytoplasm.
   2284..2384    +  CDS            Rev (fragment): human immunodeficiency virus 1 (HIV-1) Rev protein; rev; enhances nuclear export of unspliced and incompletely spliced viral mRNAs
   2434..2551    +  misc_feature   cPPT/CTS: central polypurine tract and central termination sequence of HIV-1
   2602..2842    +  promoter       U6 promoter: RNA polymerase III promoter for human U6 snRNA
   2890..2957    +  misc_RNA       tracrRNA (fragment): trans-activating CRISPR RNA for the Streptococcus pyogenes CRISPR/Cas9 system
   2976..2994    +  CDS            small t antigen (fragment): SV40 (simian virus 40) small t antigen
   3020..3231    +  promoter       EF-1α core promoter: core promoter for human elongation factor EF-1α
   3256..7359    +  CDS            Cas9: Cas9 (Csn1) endonuclease from the Streptococcus pyogenes Type II CRISPR/Cas system generates RNA-guided double strand breaks in DNA
   7498..8205    +  CDS            mNeonGreen: mNeonGreen is a basic (constitutively fluorescent) green/yellow fluorescent protein published in 2013, derived from Branchiostoma lanceolatum. It is reported to be a very rapidly-maturing monomer with moderate acid sensitivity.
   8224..8812    +  misc_feature   WPRE: woodchuck hepatitis virus posttranscriptional regulatory element
   8863..8882    +  misc_feature   cPPT/CTS (fragment): central polypurine tract and central termination sequence of HIV-1
   8884..9117    +  LTR            3' LTR (ΔU3): self-inactivating 3' long terminal repeat (LTR) from HIV-1
   9149..9373    +  polyA_signal   bGH poly(A) signal: bovine growth hormone polyadenylation signal
   9377..9396    +  promoter       SV40 promoter (fragment): SV40 enhancer and early promoter
   9417..9467    -  CDS            lacI (fragment): lac repressor; lacI; The lac repressor binds to the lac operator to inhibit transcription in E. coli. This inhibition can be relieved by adding lactose or isopropyl-β-D-thiogalactopyranoside (IPTG).
   9650..10238   -  rep_origin     ori: high-copy-number ColE1/pMB1/pBR322/pUC origin of replication
  10409..11269   -  CDS            AmpR: β-lactamase; bla; confers resistance to ampicillin, carbenicillin, and related antibiotics
  11270..11374   -  promoter       AmpR promoter: bla
