[The description below was written by a language model from this plasmid's Addgene catalogue record and pLannotate feature annotations shown in this document.]
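Description:
pCF827-sgNT-1_U6-sgRNA-EFS-Cas9-P2A-mNeonGreen is an all-in-one lentiviral CRISPR vector of about 11.4 kb, built on the pCF827 backbone for delivery to mammalian cells. It is propagated in E. coli through a high-copy ColE1/pUC-type origin and selected with ampicillin via the β-lactamase gene. The viral framework has a third-generation, self-inactivating layout. A CMV enhancer/promoter replaces the U3 region upstream of a truncated HIV-1 5' LTR to drive genomic RNA production in packaging cells. This is followed by the Ψ packaging signal with a gag fragment, the Rev response element for Rev-dependent nuclear export, and the cPPT/CTS. A ΔU3 3' LTR and a downstream bGH polyadenylation signal close the viral unit, so that the integrated provirus lacks LTR promoter activity.

The payload consists of two expression units in the same orientation. A human U6 RNA polymerase III promoter transcribes a single guide RNA made up of the sgNT-1 spacer joined to a Streptococcus pyogenes tracrRNA-derived scaffold. The "NT" in the name suggests a non-targeting control guide, although the record does not say so explicitly. Downstream, the EF-1α core promoter (EFS) drives S. pyogenes Cas9 linked to mNeonGreen through a P2A self-cleaving peptide. The P2A is given in the construct name but is not annotated in the feature table. This arrangement makes green fluorescence a marker for cells expressing the nuclease, and a WPRE after the reporter enhances transcript expression. Several short annotated fragments (small t antigen, SV40 promoter, lacI, bom) are probably backbone remnants or spurious matches. The associated publication concerns CRISPR-mediated targeting of glioma cells, where this plasmid would plausibly serve as a fluorescently trackable Cas9-plus-guide control.
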