Addgene plasmid #211693: pCF827-sgNT-1_U6-sgRNA-EFS-Cas9-P2A-mNeonGreen
Purpose: U6-sgRNA-EFS-Cas9-P2A-mNeonGreen
Depositing lab: Christof Fellmann. Depositing organization: J. David Gladstone Institutes. Publication: Targeting the non-coding genome and temozolomide signature enables CRISPR-mediated glioma oncolysis. Tan IL, Perez AR, Lew RJ, Sun X, Baldwin A, Zhu YK, Shah MM, Berger MS, Doudna JA, Fellmann C. Cell Rep. 2023 Nov 28;42(11):113339. doi: 10.1016/j.celrep.2023.113339. Epub 2023 Nov 2. PubMed 37917583.
Backbone
  Vector backbone: pCF827
  Vector type: Mammalian Expression, Lentiviral, CRISPR
Growth in bacteria
  Bacterial resistance: Ampicillin, 100 μg/mL
  Growth temperature: 37°C
  Growth strain: NEB Stable
  Copy number: Unknown
Gene/Insert
  Gene/Insert name: SpyCas9 and sgNT-1 guide RNA vector
  gRNA/shRNA sequence: GGCCAAACGTGCCCTGACGG
Terms and licenses: Academic/Nonprofit Terms; Industry Terms: Not Available to Industry
How to cite: pCF827-sgNT-1_U6-sgRNA-EFS-Cas9-P2A-mNeonGreen was a gift from Christof Fellmann (Addgene plasmid # 211693 ; http://n2t.net/addgene:211693 ; RRID:Addgene_211693)
